>Addgene plasmid #66657 | pCX-Klf5 | depositor full sequence | sequence record 113989 | Full plasmid
GTCGACATTGATTATTGACTAGTTATTAATAGTAATCAATTACGGGGTCATTAGTTCATAGCCCATATAT
GGAGTTCCGCGTTACATAACTTACGGTAAATGGCCCGCCTGGCTGACCGCCCAACGACCCCCGCCCATTG
ACGTCAATAATGACGTATGTTCCCATAGTAACGCCAATAGGGACTTTCCATTGACGTCAATGGGTGGAGT
ATTTACGGTAAACTGCCCACTTGGCAGTACATCAAGTGTATCATATGCCAAGTACGCCCCCTATTGACGT
CAATGACGGTAAATGGCCCGCCTGGCATTATGCCCAGTACATGACCTTATGGGACTTTCCTACTTGGCAG
TACATCTACGTATTAGTCATCGCTATTACCATGGTCGAGGTGAGCCCCACGTTCTGCTTCACTCTCCCCA
TCTCCCCCCCCTCCCCACCCCCAATTTTGTATTTATTTATTTTTTAATTATTTTGTGCAGCGATGGGGGC
GGGGGGGGGGGGGGGGCGCGCGCCAGGCGGGGCGGGGCGGGGCGAGGGGCGGGGCGGGCGAGGCGGAGAG
GTGCGGCGGCAGCCAATCAGAGCGGCGCGCTCCGAAAGTTTCCTTTTATGGCGAGGCGGCGGCGGCGGCG
GCCCTATAAAAAGCGAAGCGCGCGGCGGGCGGGAGTCGCTGCGCGCTGCCTTCGCCCCGTGCCCCGCTCC
GCCGCCGCCTCGCGCCGCCCGCCCCGGCTCTGACTGACCGCGTTACTCCCACAGGTGAGCGGGCGGGACG
GCCCTTCTCCTCCGGGCTGTAATTAGCGCTTGGTTTAATGACGGCTTGTTTCTTTTCTGTGGCTGCGTGA
AAGCCTTGAGGGGCTCCGGGAGGGCCCTTTGTGCGGGGGGAGCGGCTCGGGGGGTGCGTGCGTGTGTGTG
TGCGTGGGGAGCGCCGCGTGCGGCTCCGCGCTGCCCGGCGGCTGTGAGCGCTGCGGGCGCGGCGCGGGGC
TTTGTGCGCTCCGCAGTGTGCGCGAGGGGAGCGCGGCCGGGGGCGGTGCCCCGCGGTGCGGGGGGGGCTG
CGAGGGGAACAAAGGCTGCGTGCGGGGTGTGTGCGTGGGGGGGTGAGCAGGGGGTGTGGGCGCGTCGGTC
GGGCTGCAACCCCCCCTGCACCCCCCTCCCCGAGTTGCTGAGCACGGCCCGGCTTCGGGTGCGGGGCTCC
GTACGGGGCGTGGCGCGGGGCTCGCCGTGCCGGGCGGGGGGTGGCGGCAGGTGGGGGTGCCGGGCGGGGC
GGGGCCGCCTCGGGCCGGGGAGGGCTCGGGGGAGGGGCGCGGCGGCCCCCGGAGCGCCGGCGGCTGTCGA
GGCGCGGCGAGCCGCAGCCATTGCCTTTTATGGTAATCGTGCGAGAGGGCGCAGGGACTTCCTTTGTCCC
AAATCTGTGCGGAGCCGAAATCTGGGAGGCGCCGCCGCACCCCCTCTAGCGGGCGCGGGGCGAAGCGGTG
CGGCGCCGGCAGGAAGGAAATGGGCGGGGAGGGCCTTCGTGCGTCGCCGCGCCGCCGTCCCCTTCTCCCT
CTCCAGCCTCGGGGCTGTCCGCGGGGGGACGGCTGCCTTCGGGGGGGACGGGGCAGGGCGGGGTTCGGCT
TCTGGCGTGTGACCGGCGGCTCTAGAGCCTCTGCTAACCATGTTCATGCCTTCTTCTTTTTCCTACAGCT
CCTGGGCAACGTGCTGGTTATTGTGCTGTCTCATCATTTTGGCAAAGAATTATGCCCACGCGGGTGCTGA
CCATGAGCGCCCGCCTGGGACCACTGCCCCAGCCGCCGGCCGCGCAGGACGAGCCCGTGTTCGCGCAGCT
CAAGCCGGTGCTGGGCGCTGCGAACCCGGCCCGCGACGCGGCGCTCTTCTCCGGAGACGATCTGAAACAC
GCGCACCACCACCCGCCTGCGCCGCCGCCAGCCGCTGGCCCGCGACTGCCCTCGGAGGAGCTGGTCCAGA
CAAGATGTGAAATGGAGAAGTATCTGACCCCTCAGCTCCCTCCAGTTCCGATAATTTCAGAGCATAAAAA
GTATAGACGAGACAGTGCCTCAGTGGTAGACCAGTTCTTCACTGACACTGAAGGCATACCTTACAGCATC
AACATGAACGTCTTCCTCCCTGACATCACTCACCTGAGAACTGGCCTCTACAAATCCCAGAGACCATGCG
TAACACAGATCAAGACAGAACCTGTTACCATTTTCAGCCACCAGAGCGAGTCGACGGCCCCTCCTCCTCC
TCCGGCCCCCACCCAGGCTCTCCCCGAGTTCACTAGTATCTTCAGCTCCCACCAGACCACAGCGCCACCA
CAGGAGGTGAACAATATCTTCATCAAACAAGAACTTCCTATACCAGATCTTCATCTCTCTGTCCCTTCCC
AGCAGGGCCACCTGTACCAGCTGTTGAATACACCGGATCTAGACATGCCCAGTTCGACAAACCAGACGGC
AGTAATGGACACCCTTAATGTTTCTATGGCAGGCCTTAACCCACACCCCTCTGCTGTTCCACAGACGTCA
ATGAAACAGTTCCAGGGCATGCCCCCTTGCACGTACACCATGCCAAGTCAGTTTCTTCCACAGCAGGCCA
CCTACTTTCCCCCGTCACCACCAAGCTCAGAGCCTGGAAGTCCCGATAGACAAGCTGAGATGCTGCAGAA
TCTCACCCCACCTCCGTCCTATGCCGCTACAATTGCTTCCAAACTGGCGATTCACAACCCAAATTTACCT
GCCACTCTGCCAGTTAATTCGCCAACTCTCCCACCTGTCAGATACAACAGAAGGAGTAACCCGGATCTGG
AGAAGCGACGTATCCACTTCTGCGATTATAATGGTTGCACAAAAGTTTATACAAAGTCGTCTCACTTAAA
AGCTCACCTGAGGACTCATACGGGCGAGAAGCCCTACAAGTGCACCTGGGAGGGCTGCGACTGGAGGTTT
GCCCGGTCGGATGAGCTGACCCGCCACTACAGGAAGCACACGGGCGCCAAGCCGTTCCAGTGCATGGTGT
GCCAACGCAGCTTCTCCCGCTCCGACCACCTCGCGCTGCACATGAAGCGCCACCAGAACTGAAATTCACT
CCTCAGGTGCAGGCTGCCTATCAGAAGGTGGTGGCTGGTGTGGCCAATGCCCTGGCTCACAAATACCACT
GAGATCTTTTTCCCTCTGCCAAAAATTATGGGGACATCATGAAGCCCCTTGAGCATCTGACTTCTGGCTA
ATAAAGGAAATTTATTTTCATTGCAATAGTGTGTTGGAATTTTTTGTGTCTCTCACTCGGAAGGACATAT
GGGAGGGCAAATCATTTAAAACATCAGAATGAGTATTTGGTTTAGAGTTTGGCAACATATGCCCATATGC
TGGCTGCCATGAACAAAGGTTGGCTATAAAGAGGTCATCAGTATATGAAACAGCCCCCTGCTGTCCATTC
CTTATTCCATAGAAAAGCCTTGACTTGAGGTTAGATTTTTTTTATATTTTGTTTTGTGTTATTTTTTTCT
TTAACATCCCTAAAATTTTCCTTACATGTTTTACTAGCCAGATTTTTCCTCCTCTCCTGACTACTCCCAG
TCATAGCTGTCCCTCTTCTCTTATGGAGATCCCTCGACCTGCAGCCCAAGCTTGGCGTAATCATGGTCAT
AGCTGTTTCCTGTGTGAAATTGTTATCCGCTCACAATTCCACACAACATACGAGCCGGAAGCATAAAGTG
TAAAGCCTGGGGTGCCTAATGAGTGAGCTAACTCACATTAATTGCGTTGCGCTCACTGCCCGCTTTCCAG
TCGGGAAACCTGTCGTGCCAGCGGATCCGCATCTCAATTAGTCAGCAACCATAGTCCCGCCCCTAACTCC
GCCCATCCCGCCCCTAACTCCGCCCAGTTCCGCCCATTCTCCGCCCCATGGCTGACTAATTTTTTTTATT
TATGCAGAGGCCGAGGCCGCCTCGGCCTCTGAGCTATTCCAGAAGTAGTGAGGAGGCTTTTTTGGAGGCC
TAGGCTTTTGCAAAAAGCTAACTTGTTTATTGCAGCTTATAATGGTTACAAATAAAGCAATAGCATCACA
AATTTCACAAATAAAGCATTTTTTTCACTGCATTCTAGTTGTGGTTTGTCCAAACTCATCAATGTATCTT
ATCATGTCTGGATCCGCTGCATTAATGAATCGGCCAACGCGCGGGGAGAGGCGGTTTGCGTATTGGGCGC
TCTTCCGCTTCCTCGCTCACTGACTCGCTGCGCTCGGTCGTTCGGCTGCGGCGAGCGGTATCAGCTCACT
CAAAGGCGGTAATACGGTTATCCACAGAATCAGGGGATAACGCAGGAAAGAACATGTGAGCAAAAGGCCA
GCAAAAGGCCAGGAACCGTAAAAAGGCCGCGTTGCTGGCGTTTTTCCATAGGCTCCGCCCCCCTGACGAG
CATCACAAAAATCGACGCTCAAGTCAGAGGTGGCGAAACCCGACAGGACTATAAAGATACCAGGCGTTTC
CCCCTGGAAGCTCCCTCGTGCGCTCTCCTGTTCCGACCCTGCCGCTTACCGGATACCTGTCCGCCTTTCT
CCCTTCGGGAAGCGTGGCGCTTTCTCATAGCTCACGCTGTAGGTATCTCAGTTCGGTGTAGGTCGTTCGC
TCCAAGCTGGGCTGTGTGCACGAACCCCCCGTTCAGCCCGACCGCTGCGCCTTATCCGGTAACTATCGTC
TTGAGTCCAACCCGGTAAGACACGACTTATCGCCACTGGCAGCAGCCACTGGTAACAGGATTAGCAGAGC
GAGGTATGTAGGCGGTGCTACAGAGTTCTTGAAGTGGTGGCCTAACTACGGCTACACTAGAAGAACAGTA
TTTGGTATCTGCGCTCTGCTGAAGCCAGTTACCTTCGGAAAAAGAGTTGGTAGCTCTTGATCCGGCAAAC
AAACCACCGCTGGTAGCGGTGGTTTTTTTGTTTGCAAGCAGCAGATTACGCGCAGAAAAAAAGGATCTCA
AGAAGATCCTTTGATCTTTTCTACGGGGTCTGACGCTCAGTGGAACGAAAACTCACGTTAAGGGATTTTG
GTCATGAGATTATCAAAAAGGATCTTCACCTAGATCCTTTTAAATTAAAAATGAAGTTTTAAATCAATCT
AAAGTATATATGAGTAAACTTGGTCTGACAGTTACCAATGCTTAATCAGTGAGGCACCTATCTCAGCGAT
CTGTCTATTTCGTTCATCCATAGTTGCCTGACTCCCCGTCGTGTAGATAACTACGATACGGGAGGGCTTA
CCATCTGGCCCCAGTGCTGCAATGATACCGCGAGACCCACGCTCACCGGCTCCAGATTTATCAGCAATAA
ACCAGCCAGCCGGAAGGGCCGAGCGCAGAAGTGGTCCTGCAACTTTATCCGCCTCCATCCAGTCTATTAA
TTGTTGCCGGGAAGCTAGAGTAAGTAGTTCGCCAGTTAATAGTTTGCGCAACGTTGTTGCCATTGCTACA
GGCATCGTGGTGTCACGCTCGTCGTTTGGTATGGCTTCATTCAGCTCCGGTTCCCAACGATCAAGGCGAG
TTACATGATCCCCCATGTTGTGCAAAAAAGCGGTTAGCTCCTTCGGTCCTCCGATCGTTGTCAGAAGTAA
GTTGGCCGCAGTGTTATCACTCATGGTTATGGCAGCACTGCATAATTCTCTTACTGTCATGCCATCCGTA
AGATGCTTTTCTGTGACTGGTGAGTACTCAACCAAGTCATTCTGAGAATAGTGTATGCGGCGACCGAGTT
GCTCTTGCCCGGCGTCAATACGGGATAATACCGCGCCACATAGCAGAACTTTAAAAGTGCTCATCATTGG
AAAACGTTCTTCGGGGCGAAAACTCTCAAGGATCTTACCGCTGTTGAGATCCAGTTCGATGTAACCCACT
CGTGCACCCAACTGATCTTCAGCATCTTTTACTTTCACCAGCGTTTCTGGGTGAGCAAAAACAGGAAGGC
AAAATGCCGCAAAAAAGGGAATAAGGGCGACACGGAAATGTTGAATACTCATACTCTTCCTTTTTCAATA
TTATTGAAGCATTTATCAGGGTTATTGTCTCATGAGCGGATACATATTTGAATGTATTTAGAAAAATAAA
CAAATAGGGGTTCCGCGCACATTTCCCCGAAAAGTGCCACCTGG
Features (pLannotate 1.2.2; 18 found; start..end, strand, type, name):
      4..383     +  enhancer       CMV enhancer: human cytomegalovirus immediate early enhancer
    385..661     +  promoter       chicken β-actin promoter: No description available
    662..1678    +  intron         chimeric intron: chimera between introns from chicken β-actin and rabbit β-globin
   1676..1741    +  CDS            HBB (fragment): HBB_LEPEU - Experimental evidence at protein level: Swiss-Prot protein existence level 1. Involved in oxygen transport from the lung to the various peripheral tissues. From Lepus europaeus (European hare).
   1732..3021    +  CDS            Klf5: KLF5_MOUSE - Also known as Bteb2, Iklf. Experimental evidence at protein level: Swiss-Prot protein existence level 1. Transcription factor that binds to GC box promoter elements. Activates the transcription of these genes. From Mus musculus (Mouse).
   3075..3149    +  CDS            HBB (fragment): HBB_PONPY - Experimental evidence at transcript level: Swiss-Prot protein existence level 2. Involved in oxygen transport from the lung to the various peripheral tissues. From Pongo pygmaeus (Bornean orangutan).
   3220..3275    +  polyA_signal   β-globin poly(A) signal: rabbit β-globin polyadenylation signal (Gil and Proudfoot, 1987)
   3660..3676    -  protein_bind   lac operator: The lac repressor binds to the lac operator to inhibit transcription in E. coli. This inhibition can be relieved by adding lactose or isopropyl-β-D-thiogalactopyranoside (IPTG). lac repressor encoded by lacI
   3684..3714    -  promoter       lac promoter: promoter for the E. coli lac operon
   3729..3750    -  protein_bind   CAP binding site: CAP binding activates transcription in the presence of cAMP. E. coli catabolite activator protein
   3763..3802    -  CDS            lacI (fragment): lac repressor; lacI; The lac repressor binds to the lac operator to inhibit transcription in E. coli. This inhibition can be relieved by adding lactose or isopropyl-β-D-thiogalactopyranoside (IPTG).
   3809..3831    +  promoter       SV40 promoter (fragment): SV40 enhancer and early promoter
   3855..3990    +  rep_origin     SV40 ori: SV40 origin of replication
   4010..4144    +  polyA_signal   SV40 poly(A) signal: SV40 polyadenylation signal
   4146..4200    -  CDS            lacI (fragment): lac repressor; lacI; The lac repressor binds to the lac operator to inhibit transcription in E. coli. This inhibition can be relieved by adding lactose or isopropyl-β-D-thiogalactopyranoside (IPTG).
   4383..4971    -  rep_origin     ori: high-copy-number ColE1/pMB1/pBR322/pUC origin of replication
   5142..6002    -  CDS            AmpR: β-lactamase; bla; confers resistance to ampicillin, carbenicillin, and related antibiotics
   6003..6107    -  promoter       AmpR promoter: bla
