[The description below was written by a language model from this plasmid's Addgene catalogue record and pLannotate feature annotations shown in this document.]
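Description:
pCX-Klf5 is a 6.1 kb mammalian expression plasmid that drives constitutive expression of mouse Klf5, a Krüppel-like zinc-finger transcription factor that binds GC-box promoter elements and activates transcription. The backbone is pCX, derived according to the depositor from the reprogramming vector pCX-OKS-2A, and the Klf5 coding sequence was taken from a pMXs retroviral Klf5 plasmid. In bacteria it replicates from a high-copy ColE1/pUC-type origin and is selected with ampicillin through the β-lactamase gene and its native promoter. No mammalian selection marker is annotated, so the plasmid appears suited mainly to transient transfection.

Expression is controlled by the composite CAG promoter, which appears in the feature table as its three parts: the human cytomegalovirus immediate-early enhancer, the chicken β-actin promoter, and a chimeric chicken β-actin/rabbit β-globin intron that promotes splicing and strong, broadly active transcription. The Klf5 open reading frame follows and is terminated by the rabbit β-globin polyadenylation signal. The short "HBB" fragments flagged on either side of the insert are most likely residual β-globin exon sequence typical of pCX/pCAGGS-type cassettes rather than intended fusion partners. No epitope tag or reporter is annotated. The annotated Klf5 match (about 1.29 kb) is slightly shorter than the 1,341 bp insert size listed in the catalogue. Downstream backbone remnants include lac promoter/operator elements, lacI fragments, an SV40 origin, which can support episomal replication in cells expressing large T antigen, and an SV40 poly(A) signal.

The plasmid was deposited with a study of how pluripotency factors interact to specify cis-regulation in embryonic stem cells, consistent with its use for Klf5 overexpression.
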