Addgene plasmid #66657: pCX-Klf5
Purpose: For expression of mouse Klf5.
Depositing lab: Barak Cohen. Depositing organization: Washington University in Saint Louis. Publication: Interactions between pluripotency factors specify cis-regulation in embryonic stem cells. Fiore C, Cohen BA. Genome Res. 2016 Jun;26(6):778-86. doi: 10.1101/gr.200733.115. Epub 2016 Apr 15. PubMed 27197208.
Backbone
  Vector backbone: pCX
  Total vector size (bp): 6134
  Vector type: Mammalian Expression
Growth in bacteria
  Bacterial resistance: Ampicillin, 100 μg/mL
  Growth temperature: 37°C
  Growth strain: DH5alpha
  Copy number: Unknown
Gene/Insert
  Gene/Insert name: Klf5
  Species: M. musculus (mouse)
  Insert size (bp): 1341
  Entrez Gene: Klf5 (a.k.a. 4930520J07Rik, Bteb2, CKLF, IKLF)
  Promoter: CAG
  Cloning method: Unknown
  Sequencing primers: 5′ tttgtcccaaatctgtgcgg; 3′ gctcaaggggcttcatgatg
Resource information
  A portion of this plasmid was derived from a plasmid made by: Klf5 came from plasmid pMXs-ms-Klf5 (Addgene plasmid #50787).
Terms and licenses: Academic/Nonprofit Terms; Industry Terms: Not Available to Industry
Depositor comments: The backbone of the plasmid is pCX-OKS-2A (Addgene plasmid #19771).
How to cite: pCX-Klf5 was a gift from Barak Cohen (Addgene plasmid # 66657 ; http://n2t.net/addgene:66657 ; RRID:Addgene_66657)
