>Addgene plasmid #66657 | pCX-Klf5 | addgene partial sequence | sequence record 117158 | pCAG-F 5'-GCAACGTGCTGGTTATTGTG-3'
CGCGGGTGCTGACCATGAGCGCCCGCCTGGGACCACTGCCCCAGCCGCCGGCCGCGCAGGACGAGCCCGT
GTTCGCGCAGCTCAAGCCGGTGCTGGGCGCTGCGAACCCGGCCCGCGACGCGGCGCTCTTCTCCGGAGAC
GATCTGAAACACGCGCACCACCACCCGCCTGCGCCGCCGCCAGCCGCTGGCCCGCGACTGCCCTCGGAGG
AGCTGGTCCAGACAAGATGTGAAATGGAGAAGTATCTGACCCCTCAGCTCCCTCCAGTTCCGATAATTTC
AGAGCATAAAAAGTATAGACGAGACAGTGCCTCAGTGGTAGACCAGTTCTTCACTGACACTGAAGGCATA
CCTTACAGCATCAACATGAACGTCTTCCTCCCTGACATCACTCACCTGAGAACTGGCCTCTACAAATCCC
AGAGACCATGCGTAACACAGATCAAGACAGAACCTGTTACCATTTTCAGCCACCAGAGCGAGTCGACGGC
CCCTCCTCCTCCTCCGGCCCCCACCCAGGCTCTCCCCGAGTTCACTAGTATCTTCAGCTCCCACCAGACC
ACAGCGCCACCACAGGAGGTGAACAATATCTTCATCAAACAAGAACTTCCTATACCAGATCTTCATCTCT
CTGTCCCTTCCCAGCAGGGCCACCTGTACCAGCTGTTGAATACACCGGATCTAGACATGCCCAGTTCGAC
AAACCAGACGGCAGTAATGGACACCCTTAATGTTTCTATGGCAGGCCTTAACCCACACCCCTCTGCTGTT
CCACAGACGTCAATGAAACAGT
