>Addgene plasmid #66657 | pCX-Klf5 | addgene partial sequence | sequence record 117308 | Bglob-pA-R 5'-ttttggcagagggaaaaaga-3'
CGCGGGTGCTGACCATGAGCGCCCGCCTGGGACCACTGCCCCAGCCGCCGGCCGCGCAGGACGAGCCCGT
GTTCGCGCAGCTCAAGCCGGTGCTGGGCGCTGCGAACCCGGCCCGCGACGCGGCGCTCTTCTCCGGAGAC
GATCTGAAACACGCGCACCACCACCCGCCTGCGCCGCCGCCAGCCGCTGGCCCGCGACTGCCCTCGGAGG
AGCTGGTCCAGACAAGATGTGAAATGGAGAAGTATCTGACCCCTCAGCTCCCTCCAGTTCCGATAATTTC
AGAGCATAAAAAGTATAGACGAGACAGTGCCTCAGTGGTAGACCAGTTCTTCACTGACACTGAAGGCATA
CCTTACAGCATCAACATGAACGTCTTCCTCCCTGACATCACTCACCTGAGAACTGGCCTCTACAAATCCC
AGAGACCATGCGTAACACAGATCAAGACAGAACCTGTTACCATTTTCAGCCACCAGAGCGAGTCGACGGC
CCCTCCTCCTCCTCCGGCCCCCACCCAGGCTCTCCCCGAGTTCACTAGTATCTTCAGCTCCCACCAGACC
ACAGCGCCACCACAGGAGGTGAACAATATCTTCATCAAACAAGAACTTCCTATACCAGATCTTCATCTCT
CTGTCCCTTCCCAGCAGGGCCACCTGTACCAGCTGTTGAATACACCGGATCTAGACATGCCCAGTTCGAC
AAACCAGACGGCAGTAATGGACACCCTTAATGTTTCTATGGCAGGCCTTAACCCACACCCCTCTGCTGTT
CCACAGACGTCAATGAA
